>Addgene plasmid #234372 | pMT1-24X-gRNA1-2(AtUBI10)-MTAP-LUC | addgene full sequence | sequence record 469423 | Addgene NGS Result
TGGCACTGGCCGTCGTTTTACAACGTCGTGACTGGGAAAACCCTGGCGTTACCCAACTTAATCGCCTTGC
AGCACATCCCCCTTTCGCCAGCTGGCGTAATAGCGAAGAGGCCCGCACCGATCGCCCTTCCCAACAGTTG
CGCAGCCTGAATGGCGAATGCTAGAGCAGCTTGAGCTTGGATCAGATTGTCGTTTCCCGCCTTCAGTTTA
AACTATCAGTGTTTGACAGGATATATTGGCGGGTAAACCTAAGAGAAAAGAGCGTTTATTAGAATAATCG
GATATTTAAAAGGGCGTGAAAAGGTTTATCCGTTCGTCCATTTGTATGTGCATGCCAACCACAGGGTTCC
CCTCGGGATCAAAGTACTTTGATCCAACCCCTCCGCTGCTATAGTGCAGTCGGCTTCTGACGTTCAGTGC
AGCCGTCTTCTGAAAACGACATGTCGCACAAGTCCTAAGTTACGCGACAGGCTGCCGCCCTGCCCTTTTC
CTGGCGTTTTCTTGTCGCGTGTTTTAGTCGCATAAAGTAGAATACTTGCGACTAGAACCGGAGACATTAC
GCCATGAACAAGAGCGCCGCCGCTGGCCTGCTGGGCTATGCCCGCGTCAGCACCGACGACCAGGACTTGA
CCAACCAACGGGCCGAACTGCACGCGGCCGGCTGCACCAAGCTGTTTTCCGAGAAGATCACCGGCACCAG
GCGCGACCGCCCGGAGCTGGCCAGGATGCTTGACCACCTACGCCCTGGCGACGTTGTGACAGTGACCAGG
CTAGACCGCCTGGCCCGCAGCACCCGCGACCTACTGGACATTGCCGAGCGCATCCAGGAGGCCGGCGCGG
GCCTGCGTAGCCTGGCAGAGCCGTGGGCCGACACCACCACGCCGGCCGGCCGCATGGTGTTGACCGTGTT
CGCCGGCATTGCCGAGTTCGAGCGTTCCCTAATCATCGACCGCACCCGGAGCGGGCGCGAGGCCGCCAAG
GCCCGAGGCGTGAAGTTTGGCCCCCGCCCTACCCTCACCCCGGCACAGATCGCGCACGCCCGCGAGCTGA
TCGACCAGGAAGGCCGCACCGTGAAAGAGGCGGCTGCACTGCTTGGCGTGCATCGCTCGACCCTGTACCG
CGCACTTGAGCGCAGCGAGGAAGTGACGCCCACCGAGGCCAGGCGGCGCGGTGCCTTCCGTGAGGACGCA
TTGACCGAGGCCGACGCCCTGGCGGCCGCCGAGAATGAACGCCAAGAGGAACAAGCATGAAACCGCACCA
GGACGGCCAGGACGAACCGTTTTTCATTACCGAAGAGATCGAGGCGGAGATGATCGCGGCCGGGTACGTG
TTCGAGCCGCCCGCGCACGGCTCAACCGTGCGGCTGCATGAAATCCTGGCCGGTTTGTCTGATGCCAAGC
TGGCGGCCTGGCCGGCCAGCTTGGCCGCTGAAGAAACCGAGCGCCGCCGTCTAAAAAGGTGATGTGTATT
TGAGTAAAACAGCTTGCGTCATGCGGTCGCTGCGTATATGATGCGATGAGTAAATAAACAAATACGCAAG
GGGAACGCATGAAGGTTATCGCTGTACTTAACCAGAAAGGCGGGTCAGGCAAGACGACCATCGCAACCCA
TCTAGCCCGCGCCCTGCAACTCGCCGGGGCCGATGTTCTGTTAGTCGATTCCGATCCCCAGGGCAGTGCC
CGCGATTGGGCGGCCGTGCGGGAAGATCAACCGCTAACCGTTGTCGGCATCGACCGCCCGACGATTGACC
GCGACGTGAAGGCCATCGGCCGGCGCGACTTCGTAGTGATCGACGGAGCGCCCCAGGCGGCGGACTTGGC
TGTGTCCGCGATCAAGGCAGCCGACTTCGTGCTGATTCCGGTGCAGCCAAGCCCTTACGACATATGGGCC
ACCGCCGACCTGGTGGAGCTGGTTAAGCAGCGCATTGAGGTCACGGATGGAAGGCTACAAGCGGCCTTTG
TCGTGTCGCGGGCGATCAAAGGCACGCGCATCGGCGGTGAGGTTGCCGAGGCGCTGGCCGGGTACGAGCT
GCCCATTCTTGAGTCCCGTATCACGCAGCGCGTGAGCTACCCAGGCACTGCCGCCGCCGGCACAACCGTT
CTTGAATCAGAACCCGAGGGCGACGCTGCCCGCGAGGTCCAGGCGCTGGCCGCTGAAATTAAATCAAAAC
TCATTTGAGTTAATGAGGTAAAGAGAAAATGAGCAAAAGCACAAACACGCTAAGTGCCGGCCGTCCGAGC
GCACGCAGCAGCAAGGCTGCAACGTTGGCCAGCCTGGCAGACACGCCAGCCATGAAGCGGGTCAACTTTC
AGTTGCCGGCGGAGGATCACACCAAGCTGAAGATGTACGCGGTACGCCAAGGCAAGACCATTACCGAGCT
GCTATCTGAATACATCGCGCAGCTACCAGAGTAAATGAGCAAATGAATAAATGAGTAGATGAATTTTAGC
GGCTAAAGGAGGCGGCATGGAAAATCAAGAACAACCAGGCACCGACGCCGTGGAATGCCCCATGTGTGGA
GGAACGGGCGGTTGGCCAGGCGTAAGCGGCTGGGTTGCCTGCCGGCCCTGCAATGGCACTGGAACCCCCA
AGCCCGAGGAATCGGCGTGAGCGGTCGCAAACCATCCGGCCCGGTACAAATCGGCGCGGCGCTGGGTGAT
GACCTGGTGGAGAAGTTGAAGGCCGCGCAGGCCGCCCAGCGGCAACGCATCGAGGCAGAAGCACGCCCCG
GTGAATCGTGGCAAGCGGCCGCTGATCGAATCCGCAAAGAATCCCGGCAACCGCCGGCAGCCGGTGCGCC
GTCGATTAGGAAGCCGCCCAAGGGCGACGAGCAACCAGATTTTTTCGTTCCGATGCTCTATGACGTGGGC
ACCCGCGATAGTCGCAGCATCATGGACGTGGCCGTTTTCCGTCTGTCGAAGCGTGACCGACGAGCTGGCG
AGGTGATCCGCTACGAGCTTCCAGACGGGCACGTAGAGGTTTCCGCAGGGCCGGCCGGCATGGCCAGTGT
GTGGGATTACGACCTGGTACTGATGGCGGTTTCCCATCTAACCGAATCCATGAACCGATACCGGGAAGGG
AAGGGAGACAAGCCCGGCCGCGTGTTCCGTCCACACGTTGCGGACGTACTCAAGTTCTGCCGGCGAGCCG
ATGGCGGAAAGCAGAAAGACGACCTGGTAGAAACCTGCATTCGGTTAAACACCACGCACGTTGCCATGCA
GCGTACGAAGAAGGCCAAGAACGGCCGCCTGGTGACGGTATCCGAGGGTGAAGCCTTGATTAGCCGCTAC
AAGATCGTAAAGAGCGAAACCGGGCGGCCGGAGTACATCGAGATCGAGCTAGCTGATTGGATGTACCGCG
AGATCACAGAAGGCAAGAACCCGGACGTGCTGACGGTTCACCCCGATTACTTTTTGATCGATCCCGGCAT
CGGCCGTTTTCTCTACCGCCTGGCACGCCGCGCCGCAGGCAAGGCAGAAGCCAGATGGTTGTTCAAGACG
ATCTACGAACGCAGTGGCAGCGCCGGAGAGTTCAAGAAGTTCTGTTTCACCGTGCGCAAGCTGATCGGGT
CAAATGACCTGCCGGAGTACGATTTGAAGGAGGAGGCGGGGCAGGCTGGCCCGATCCTAGTCATGCGCTA
CCGCAACCTGATCGAGGGCGAAGCATCCGCCGGTTCCTAATGTACGGAGCAGATGCTAGGGCAAATTGCC
CTAGCAGGGGAAAAAGGTCGAAAAGGCCTCTTTCCTGTGGATAGCACGTACATTGGGAACCCAAAGCCGT
ACATTGGGAACCGGAACCCGTACATTGGGAACCCAAAGCCGTACATTGGGAACCGGTCACACATGTAAGT
GACTGATATAAAAGAGAAAAAAGGCGATTTTTCCGCCTAAAACTCTTTAAAACTTATTAAAACTCTTAAA
ACCCGCCTGGCCTGTGCATAACTGTCTGGCCAGCGCACAGCCCAAGAGCTGCAAAAAGCGCCTACCCTTC
GGTCGCTGCGCTCCCTACGCCCCGCCGCTTCGCGTCGGCCTATCGCGGCCGCTGGCCGCTCAAAAATGGC
TGGCCTACGGCCAGGCAATCTACCAGGGCGCGGACAAGCCGCGCCGTCGCCACTCGACCGCCGGCGCCCA
CATCAAGGCACCCTGCCTCGCGCGTTTCGGTGATGACGGTGAAAACCTCTGACACATGCAGCTCCCGGAA
ACGGTCACAGCTTGTCTGTAAGCGGATGCCGGGAGCAGACAAGCCCGTCAGGGCGCGTCAGCGGGTGTTG
GCGGGTGTCGGGGCGCAGCCATGACCCAGTCACGTAGCGATAGCGGAGTGTATACTGGCTTAACTATGCG
GCATCAGAGCAGATTGTACTGAGAGTGCACCATATGCGGTGTGAAATACCGCACAGATGCGTAAGGAGAA
AATACCGCATCAGGCCCTCTTCCGCTTCCTCGCTCACTGACTCGCTGCGCTCGGTCGTTCGGCTGCGGCG
AGCGGTATCAGCTCACTCAAAGGCGGTAATACGGTTATCCACAGAATCAGGGGATAACGCAGGAAAGAAC
ATGTGAGCAAAAGGCCAGCAAAAGGCCAGGAACCGTAAAAAGGCCGCGTTGCTGGCGTTTTTCCATAGGC
TCCGCCCCCCTGACGAGCATCACAAAAATCGACGCTCAAGTCAGAGGTGGCGAAACCCGACAGGACTATA
AAGATACCAGGCGTTTCCCCCTGGAAGCTCCCTCGTGCGCTCTCCTGTTCCGACCCTGCCGCTTACCGGA
TACCTGTCCGCCTTTCTCCCTTCGGGAAGCGTGGCGCTTTCTCATAGCTCACGCTGTAGGTATCTCAGTT
CGGTGTAGGTCGTTCGCTCCAAGCTGGGCTGTGTGCACGAACCCCCCGTTCAGCCCGACCGCTGCGCCTT
ATCCGGTAACTATCGTCTTGAGTCCAACCCGGTAAGACACGACTTATCGCCACTGGCAGCAGCCACTGGT
AACAGGATTAGCAGAGCGAGGTATGTAGGCGGTGCTACAGAGTTCTTGAAGTGGTGGCCTAACTACGGCT
ACACTAGAAGGACAGTATTTGGTATCTGCGCTCTGCTGAAGCCAGTTACCTTCGGAAAAAGAGTTGGTAG
CTCTTGATCCGGCAAACAAACCACCGCTGGTAGCGGTGGTTTTTTTGTTTGCAAGCAGCAGATTACGCGC
AGAAAAAAAGGATCTCAAGAAGATCCTTTGATCTTTTCTACGGGGTCTGACGCTCAGTGGAACGAAAACT
CACGTTAAGGGATTTTGGTCATGCATTCTAGGTACTAAAACAATTCATCCAGTAAAATATAATATTTTAT
TTTCTCCCAATCAGGCTTGATCCCCAGTAAGTCAAAAAATAGCTCGACATACTGTTCTTCCCCGATATCC
TCCCTGATCGACCGGACGCAGAAGGCAATGTCATACCACTTGTCCGCCCTGCCGCTTCTCCCAAGATCAA
TAAAGCCACTTACTTTGCCATCTTTCACAAAGATGTTGCTGTCTCCCAGGTCGCCGTGGGAAAAGACAAG
TTCCTCTTCGGGCTTTTCCGTCTTTAAAAAATCATACAGCTCGCGCGGATCTTTAAATGGAGTGTCTTCT
TCCCAGTTTTCGCAATCCACATCGGCCAGATCGTTATTCAGTAAGTAATCCAATTCGGCTAAGCGGCTGT
CTAAGCTATTCGTATAGGGACAATCCGATATGTCGATGGAGTGAAAGAGCCTGATGCACTCCGCATACAG
CTCGATAATCTTTTCAGGGCTTTGTTCATCTTCATACTCTTCCGAGCAAAGGACGCCATCGGCCTCACTC
ATGAGCAGATTGCTCCAGCCATCATGCCGTTCAAAGTGCAGGACCTTTGGAACAGGCAGCTTTCCTTCCA
GCCATAGCATCATGTCCTTTTCCCGTTCCACATCATAGGTGGTCCCTTTATACCGGCTGTCCGTCATTTT
TAAATATAGGTTTTCATTTTCTCCCACCAGCTTATATACCTTAGCAGGAGACATTCCTTCCGTATCTTTT
ACGCAGCGGTATTTTTCGATCAGTTTTTTCAATTCCGGTGATATTCTCATTTTAGCCATTTATTATTTCC
TTCCTCTTTTCTACAGTATTTAAAGATACCCCAAGAAGCTAATTATAACAAGACGAACTCCAATTCACTG
TTCCTTGCATTCTAAAACCTTAAATACCAGAAAACAGCTTTTTCAAAGTTGTTTTCAAAGTTGGCGTATA
ACATAGTATCGACGGAGCCGATTTTGAAACCGCGGTGATCACAGGCAGCAACGCTCTGTCATCGTTACAA
TCAACATGCTACCCTCCGCGAGATCATCCGTGTTTCAAACCCGGCAGCTTAGTTGCCGTTCTTCCGAATA
GCATCGGTAACATGAGCAAAGTCTGCCGCCTTACAACGGCTCTCCCGCTGACGCCGTCCCGGACTGATGG
GCTGCCTGTATCGAGTGGTGATTTTGTGCCGAGCTGCCGGTCGGGGAGCTGTTGGCTGGCTGGTGGCAGG
ATATATTGTGGTGTAAACAAATTGACGCTTAGACAACTTAATAACACATTGCGGACGTTTTTAATGTACT
GAATTAACGCCGAATTAATTCGGGGGATCTGGATTTTAGTACTGGATTTTGGTTTTAGGAATTAGAAATT
TTATTGATAGAAGTATTTTACAAATACAAATACATACTAAGGGTTTCTTATATGCTCAACACATGAGCGA
AACCCTATAGGAACCCTAATTCCCTTATCTGGGAACTACTCACACATTATTATGGAGAAACTCGAGCTTG
TCGATCGACTCTAGCTAGAGGATCGATCCGAACCCCAGAGTCCCGCTCAGAAGAACTCGTCAAGAAGGCG
ATAGAAGGCGATGCGCTGCGAATCGGGAGCGGCGATACCGTAAAGCACGAGGAAGCGGTCAGCCCATTCG
CCGCCAAGTTCTTCAGCAATATCACGGGTAGCCAACGCTATGTCCTGATAGCGGTCCGCCACACCCAGCC
GGCCACAGTCGATGAATCCAGAAAAGCGGCCATTTTCCACCATGATATTCGGCAAGCAGGCATCGCCATG
TGTCACGACGAGATCCTCGCCGTCGGGCATGCGCGCCTTGAGCCTGGCGAACAGTTCGGCTGGCGCGAGC
CCCTGATGTTCTTCGTCCAGATCATCCTGATCGACAAGACCGGCTTCCATCCGAGTACGTGCTCGCTCGA
TGCGATGTTTCGCTTGGTGGTCGAATGGGCAGGTAGCCGGATCAAGCGTATGCAGCCGCCGCATTGCATC
AGCCATGATGGATACTTTCTCGGCAGGAGCAAGGTGAGATGACAGGAGATCCTGCCCCGGCACTTCGCCC
AATAGCAGCCAGTCCCTTCCCGCTTCAGTGACAACGTCGAGCACAGCTGCGCAAGGAACGCCCGTCGTGG
CCAGCCACGATAGCCGCGCTGCCTCGTCCTGGAGTTCATTCAGGGCACCGGACAGGTCGGTCTTGACAAA
AAGAACCGGGCGCCCCTGCGCTGACAGCCGAAACACGGCGGCATCAGAGCAGCCGATTGTCTGTTGTGCC
CAGTCATAGCCGAATAGCCTCTCCACCCAAGCGGCCGGAGAACCTGCGTGCAATCCATCTTGTTCAATCC
CCATGGTCGATCGACAGATCTGCGAAAGCTCGAGAGAGATAGATTTGTAGAGAGAGACTGGTGATTTCAG
CGTGTCCTCTCCAAATGAAATGAACTTCCTTATATAGAGGAAGGGTCTTGCGAAGGATAGTGGGATTGTG
CGTCATCCCTTACGTCAGTGGAGATATCACATCAATCCACTTGCTTTGAAGACGTGGTTGGAACGTCTTC
TTTTTCCACGATGCTCCTCGTGGGTGGGGGTCCATCTTTGGGACCACTGTCGGCAGAGGCATCTTGAACG
ATAGCCTTTCCTTTATCGCAATGATGGCATTTGTAGGTGCCACCTTCCTTTTCTACTGTCCTTTTGATGA
AGTGACAGATAGCTGGGCAATGGAATCCGAGGAGGTTTCCCGATATTACCCTTTGTTGAAAAGTCTCAAT
AGCCCTTTGGTCTTCTGAGACTGTATCTTTGATATTCTTGGAGTAGACGAGAGTGTCGTGCTCCACCATG
TTCACATCAATCCACTTGCTTTGAAGACGTGGTTGGAACGTCTTCTTTTTCCACGATGCTCCTCGTGGGT
GGGGGTCCATCTTTGGGACCACTGTCGGCAGAGGCATCTTGAACGATAGCCTTTCCTTTATCGCAATGAT
GGCATTTGTAGGTGCCACCTTCCTTTTCTACTGTCCTTTTGATGAAGTGACAGATAGCTGGGCAATGGAA
TCCGAGGAGGTTTCCCGATATTACCCTTTGTTGAAAAGTCTCAATAGCCCTTTGGTCTTCTGAGACTGTA
TCTTTGATATTCTTGGAGTAGACGAGAGTGTCGTGCTCCACCATGTTGGCAAGCTGCTCTAGCCAATACG
CAAACCGCCTCTCCCCGCGCGTTGGCCGATTCATTAATGCAGCTGGCACGACAGGTTTCCCGACTGGAAA
GCGGGCAGTGAGCGCAACGCAATTAATGTGAGTTAGCTCACTCATTAGGCACCCCAGGCTTTACACTTTA
TGCTTCCGGCTCGTATGTTGTGTGGAATTGTGAGCGGATAACAATTTCACACAGGAAACAGCTATGACAT
GATTACGAATTCGAGCTCGGTACCCGGGGATCGGCGCGCCGGAGGTCGAGCTGCAGGTCAACGGATCAGG
ATATTCTTGTTTAAGATGTTGAACTCTATGGAGGTTTGTATGAACTGATGATCTAGGACCGGATAAGTTC
CCTTCTTCATAGCGAACTTATTCAAAGAATGTTTTGTGTATCATTCTTGTTACATTGTTATTAATGAAAA
AATATTATTGGTCATTGGACTGAACACGAGTGTTAAATATGGACCAGGCCCCAAATAAGATCCATTGATA
TATGAATTAAATAACAAGAATAAATCGAGTCACCAAACCACTTGCCTTTTTTAACGAGACTTGTTCACCA
ACTTGATACAAAAGTCATTATCCTATGCAAATCAATAATCATACAAAAATATCCAATAACACTAAAAAAT
TAAAAGAAATGGATAATTTCACAATATGTTATACGATAAAGAAGTTACTTTTCCAAGAAATTCACTGATT
TTATAAGCCCACTTGCATTAGATAAATGGCAAAAAAAAACAAAAAGGAAAAGAAATAAAGCACGAAGAAT
TCTAGAAAATACGAAATACGCTTCAATGCAGTGGGACCCACGGTTCAATTATTGCCAATTTTCAGCTCCA
CCGTATATTTAAAAAATAAAACGATAATGCTAAAAAAATATAAATCGTAACGATCGTTAAATCTCAACGG
CTGGATCTTATGACGACCGTTAGAAATTGTGGTTGTCGACGAGTCAGTAATAAACGGCGTCAAAGTGGTT
GCAGCCGGCACACACGAGTCGTGTTTATCAACTCAAAGCACAAATACTTTTCCTCAACCTAAAAATAAGG
CAATTAGCCAAAAACAACTTTGCGTGTAAACAACGCTCAATACACGTGTCATTTTATTATTAGCTATTGC
TTCACCGCCTTAGCTTTCTCGTGACCTAGTCGTCCTCGTCTTTTCTTCTTCTTCTTCTATAAAACAATAC
CCAAAGAGCTCTTCTTCTTCACAATTCAGATTTCAATTTCTCAAAATCTTAAAAACTTTCTCTCAATTCT
CTCTACCGTGATCAAGGTAAATTTCTGTGTTCCTTATTCTCTCAAAATCTTCGATTTTGTTTTCGTTCGA
TCCCAATTTCGTATATGTTCTTTGGTTTAGATTCTGTTAATCTTAGATCGAACACGATTTTCTGGGTTTG
ATCGTTAGATATCATCTTAATTCTCGATTAGGGTTTCATAGATATCATCCGATTTGTTCAAATAATTTGA
GTTTTGTCGAATAATTACTCTTCGATTTGTGATTTCTATCTAGATCTGGTGTTAGTTTCTAGTTTGTGCG
ATCGAATTTGTCGATTAATCTGAGTTTTTCTGATTAACAGGAATGAACATGGACAAGAAGTACAGCATCG
GCCTGGCCATCGGCACCAACTCTGTGGGCTGGGCCGTGATCACCGACGAGTACAAGGTGCCCAGCAAGAA
ATTCAAGGTGCTGGGCAACACCGACCGGCACAGCATCAAGAAGAACCTGATCGGCGCCCTGCTGTTCGAC
AGCGGAGAAACAGCCGAGGCCACCCGGCTGAAGAGAACCGCCAGAAGAAGATACACCAGACGGAAGAACC
GGATCTGCTATCTGCAAGAGATCTTCAGCAACGAGATGGCCAAGGTGGACGACAGCTTCTTCCACAGACT
GGAAGAGTCCTTCCTGGTGGAAGAGGATAAGAAGCACGAGCGGCACCCCATCTTCGGCAACATCGTGGAC
GAGGTGGCCTACCACGAGAAGTACCCCACCATCTACCACCTGAGAAAGAAACTGGTGGACAGCACCGACA
AGGCCGACCTGCGGCTGATCTATCTGGCCCTGGCCCACATGATCAAGTTCCGGGGCCACTTCCTGATCGA
GGGCGACCTGAACCCCGACAACAGCGACGTGGACAAGCTGTTCATCCAGCTGGTGCAGACCTACAACCAG
CTGTTCGAGGAAAACCCCATCAACGCCAGCGGCGTGGACGCCAAGGCCATCCTGTCTGCCAGACTGAGCA
AGAGCAGACGGCTGGAAAATCTGATCGCCCAGCTGCCCGGCGAGAAGAAGAATGGCCTGTTCGGCAACCT
GATTGCCCTGAGCCTGGGCCTGACCCCCAACTTCAAGAGCAACTTCGACCTGGCCGAGGATGCCAAACTG
CAGCTGAGCAAGGACACCTACGACGACGACCTGGACAACCTGCTGGCCCAGATCGGCGACCAGTACGCCG
ACCTGTTTCTGGCCGCCAAGAACCTGTCCGACGCCATCCTGCTGAGCGACATCCTGAGAGTGAACACCGA
GATCACCAAGGCCCCCCTGAGCGCCTCTATGATCAAGAGATACGACGAGCACCACCAGGACCTGACCCTG
CTGAAAGCTCTCGTGCGGCAGCAGCTGCCTGAGAAGTACAAAGAGATTTTCTTCGACCAGAGCAAGAACG
GCTACGCCGGCTACATCGATGGCGGAGCCAGCCAGGAAGAGTTCTACAAGTTCATCAAGCCCATCCTGGA
AAAGATGGACGGCACCGAGGAACTGCTCGTGAAGCTGAACAGAGAGGACCTGCTGCGGAAGCAGCGGACC
TTCGACAACGGCAGCATCCCCCACCAGATCCACCTGGGAGAGCTGCACGCCATTCTGCGGCGGCAGGAAG
ATTTTTACCCATTCCTGAAGGACAACCGGGAAAAGATCGAGAAGATCCTGACCTTCCGCATCCCCTACTA
CGTGGGCCCTCTGGCCAGGGGAAACAGCAGATTCGCCTGGATGACCAGAAAGAGCGAGGAAACCATCACC
CCCTGGAACTTCGAGGAAGTGGTGGACAAGGGCGCCAGCGCCCAGAGCTTCATCGAGCGGATGACCAACT
TCGATAAGAACCTGCCCAACGAGAAGGTGCTGCCCAAGCACAGCCTGCTGTACGAGTACTTCACCGTGTA
CAACGAGCTGACCAAAGTGAAATACGTGACCGAGGGAATGAGAAAGCCCGCCTTCCTGAGCGGCGAGCAG
AAAAAAGCCATCGTGGACCTGCTGTTCAAGACCAACCGGAAAGTGACCGTGAAGCAGCTGAAAGAGGACT
ACTTCAAGAAAATCGAGTGCTTCGACTCCGTGGAAATCTCCGGCGTGGAAGATCGGTTCAACGCCTCCCT
GGGCACATACCACGATCTGCTGAAAATTATCAAGGACAAGGACTTCCTGGACAATGAGGAAAACGAGGAC
ATTCTGGAAGATATCGTGCTGACCCTGACACTGTTTGAGGACAGAGAGATGATCGAGGAACGGCTGAAAA
CCTATGCCCACCTGTTCGACGACAAAGTGATGAAGCAGCTGAAGCGGCGGAGATACACCGGCTGGGGCAG
GCTGAGCCGGAAGCTGATCAACGGCATCCGGGACAAGCAGTCCGGCAAGACAATCCTGGATTTCCTGAAG
TCCGACGGCTTCGCCAACAGAAACTTCATGCAGCTGATCCACGACGACAGCCTGACCTTTAAAGAGGACA
TCCAGAAAGCCCAGGTGTCCGGCCAGGGCGATAGCCTGCACGAGCACATTGCCAATCTGGCCGGCAGCCC
CGCCATTAAGAAGGGCATCCTGCAGACAGTGAAGGTGGTGGACGAGCTCGTGAAAGTGATGGGCCGGCAC
AAGCCCGAGAACATCGTGATCGAAATGGCCAGAGAGAACCAGACCACCCAGAAGGGACAGAAGAACAGCC
GCGAGAGAATGAAGCGGATCGAAGAGGGCATCAAAGAGCTGGGCAGCCAGATCCTGAAAGAACACCCCGT
GGAAAACACCCAGCTGCAGAACGAGAAGCTGTACCTGTACTACCTGCAGAATGGGCGGGATATGTACGTG
GACCAGGAACTGGACATCAACCGGCTGTCCGACTACGATGTGGACGCTATCGTGCCTCAGAGCTTTCTGA
AGGACGACTCCATCGATAACAAAGTGCTGACTCGGAGCGACAAGAACCGGGGCAAGAGCGACAACGTGCC
CTCCGAAGAGGTCGTGAAGAAGATGAAGAACTACTGGCGCCAGCTGCTGAATGCCAAGCTGATTACCCAG
AGGAAGTTCGACAATCTGACCAAGGCCGAGAGAGGCGGCCTGAGCGAACTGGATAAGGCCGGCTTCATCA
AGAGACAGCTGGTGGAAACCCGGCAGATCACAAAGCACGTGGCACAGATCCTGGACTCCCGGATGAACAC
TAAGTACGACGAGAACGACAAACTGATCCGGGAAGTGAAAGTGATCACCCTGAAGTCCAAGCTGGTGTCC
GATTTCCGGAAGGATTTCCAGTTTTACAAAGTGCGCGAGATCAACAACTACCACCACGCCCACGACGCCT
ACCTGAACGCCGTCGTGGGAACCGCCCTGATCAAAAAGTACCCTAAGCTGGAAAGCGAGTTCGTGTACGG
CGACTACAAGGTGTACGACGTGCGGAAGATGATCGCCAAGAGCGAGCAGGAAATCGGCAAGGCTACCGCC
AAGTACTTCTTCTACAGCAACATCATGAACTTTTTCAAGACCGAGATTACCCTGGCCAACGGCGAGATCC
GGAAGCGGCCTCTGATCGAGACAAACGGCGAAACAGGCGAGATCGTGTGGGATAAGGGCCGGGACTTTGC
CACCGTGCGGAAAGTGCTGTCTATGCCCCAAGTGAATATCGTGAAAAAGACCGAGGTGCAGACAGGCGGC
TTCAGCAAAGAGTCTATCCTGCCCAAGAGGAACAGCGACAAGCTGATCGCCAGAAAGAAGGACTGGGACC
CTAAGAAGTACGGCGGCTTCGACAGCCCCACCGTGGCCTATTCTGTGCTGGTGGTGGCCAAAGTGGAAAA
GGGCAAGTCCAAGAAACTGAAGAGTGTGAAAGAGCTGCTGGGGATCACCATCATGGAAAGAAGCAGCTTC
GAGAAGAATCCCATCGACTTTCTGGAAGCCAAGGGCTACAAAGAAGTGAAAAAGGACCTGATCATCAAGC
TGCCTAAGTACTCCCTGTTCGAGCTGGAAAACGGCCGGAAGAGAATGCTGGCCTCTGCCGGCGAACTGCA
GAAGGGAAACGAACTGGCCCTGCCCTCCAAATATGTGAACTTCCTGTACCTGGCCAGCCACTATGAGAAG
CTGAAGGGCTCCCCCGAGGATAATGAGCAGAAACAGCTGTTTGTGGAACAGCACAAACACTACCTGGACG
AGATCATCGAGCAGATCAGCGAGTTCTCCAAGAGAGTGATCCTGGCCGACGCTAATCTGGACAAGGTGCT
GAGCGCCTACAACAAGCACAGAGACAAGCCTATCAGAGAGCAGGCCGAGAATATCATCCACCTGTTTACC
CTGACCAATCTGGGAGCCCCTGCCGCCTTCAAGTACTTTGACACCACCATCGACCGGAAGAGGTACACCA
GCACCAAAGAGGTGCTGGACGCCACCCTGATCCACCAGAGCATCACCGGCCTGTACGAGACACGGATCGA
CCTGTCTCAGCTGGGAGGCGACGCCTATCCCTATGACGTGCCCGATTATGCCAGCCTGGGCAGCGGCTCC
CCCAAGAAAAAACGCAAGGTGGAAGATCCTAAGAAAAAGCGGAAAGTGGAAGATGCTCCAAAGAAGAAGA
GAAAGGTCGACGGCATTGGTAGTGGGAGCAACGGCAGCAGCGGATCCCTTAAGCTTGCCACCATGCGTAC
GGGCAAGAATGAGCAGGAACTGCTGGAACTGGACAAATGGGCAAGCCTGGGGAGCGGCTCCGGAAAGAAC
GAGCAGGAACTGCTGGAACTGGACAAGTGGGCTTCTCTGGGCTCCGGGTCCGGGAAAAACGAACAGGAGC
TGCTGGAGCTGGATAAGTGGGCCAGCCTGGGCTCCGGGTCCGGGAAGAATGAACAGGAACTGCTGGAACT
GGATAAATGGGCATCTCTGGGCAGCGGGTCCGGAAAGAATGAACAGGAGCTGCTGGAACTGGACAAGTGG
GCATCCCTGGGGAGCGGGTCCGGAAAGAATGAACAGGAACTGCTGGAACTGGATAAGTGGGCATCCCTGG
GAAGCGGCTCCGGAAAAAACGAGCAGGAGCTGCTGGAGCTGGACAAGTGGGCCTCTCTGGGCTCCGGCTC
CGGGAAGAATGAACAGGAGCTGCTGGAACTGGATAAGTGGGCATCTCTGGGGTCCGGAAGCGGTAAAAAC
GAGCAGGAACTGCTGGAACTGGACAAGTGGGCAAGCCTGGGGTCTGGCTCCGGCAAAAACGAACAGGAAC
TGCTGGAACTGGACAAATGGGCCAGCCTGGGCTCCGGGTCCGGGAAAAATGAGCAGGAACTGCTGGAACT
GGATAAATGGGCGAGCCTGGGCAGCGGGTCCGGAAAAAACGAACAGGAGCTGCTGGAGCTGGACAAATGG
GCGAGTCTGGGCTCCGGAAGCGGCAAGAATGAACAGGAACTGCTGGAGCTGGACAAATGGGCCAGCCTGG
GCAGCGGCTCCGGAAAGAATGAGCAGGAACTGCTGGAGCTGGACAAATGGGCATCTCTGGGCTCCGGCTC
CGGGAAAAACGAGCAGGAACTGCTGGAGCTGGACAAGTGGGCTTCCCTGGGCAGCGGCTCCGGAAAAAAT
GAACAGGAACTGCTGGAACTGGACAAGTGGGCCAGCCTGGGGTCCGGGTCTGGGAAGAACGAGCAGGAAC
TGCTGGAGCTGGACAAGTGGGCATCTCTGGGGTCTGGCTCTGGCAAGAACGAGCAGGAACTGCTGGAACT
GGACAAGTGGGCGAGCCTGGGCAGCGGGTCTGGCAAGAATGAACAGGAGCTGCTGGAACTGGACAAATGG
GCCAGCCTGGGGTCTGGGTCTGGAAAGAATGAGCAGGAACTGCTGGAGCTGGACAAGTGGGCATCTCTGG
GCTCTGGGTCTGGCAAGAACGAGCAGGAGCTGCTGGAGCTGGATAAGTGGGCATCCCTGGGGTCCGGGTC
CGGCAAGAATGAACAGGAGCTGCTGGAGCTGGATAAATGGGCATCCCTGGGCTCTGGGTCTGGGAAGAAT
GAGCAGGAGCTGCTGGAACTGGATAAGTGGGCGAGCCTGGGCAGCGGGTCTGGCAAGAATGAGCAGGAAC
TGCTGGAGCTGGACAAGTGGGCTTCTCTGCACCGGTCAGCAGTGGAGGACAGCACGTAACCCGGGCTTAT
ATGAAGATGAAGATGAAATATTTGGTGTGTCAAATAAAAAGCTTGTGTGCTTAAGTTTGTGTTTTTTTCT
TGGCTTGTTGTGTTATGAATTTGTGGCTTTTTCTAATATTAAATGAATGTAAGATCACATTATAATGAAT
AAACAAATGTTTCTATAATCCATTGTGAATGTTTTGTTGGATCTCTTCTGCAGCATATAACTACTGTATG
TGCTATGGTATGGACTATGGAATATGATTAAAGATAAGCGCTGAGCTCGGACGGCGCGCCGGAGTGGCTT
CGTTGAACAACGGAAACTCGACTTGCCTTCCGCACAATACATCATTTCTTCTTAGCTTTTTTTCTTCTTC
TTCGTTCATACAGTTTTTTTTTGTTTATCAGCTTACATTTTCTTGAACCGTAGCTTTCGTTTTCTTCTTT
TTAACTTTCCATTCGGAGTTTTTGTATCTTGTTTCATAGTTTGTCCCAGGATTAGAATGATTAGGCATCG
AACCTTCAAGAATTTGATTGAATAAAACATCTTCATTCTTAAGATATGAAGATAATCTTCAAAAGGCCCC
TGGGAATCTGAAAGAAGAGAAGCAGGCCCATTTATATGGGAAAGAACAATAGTATTTCTTATATAGGCCC
ATTTAAGTTGAAAACAATCTTCAAAAGTCCCACATCGCTTAGATAAGAAAACGAAGCTGAGTTTATATAC
AGCTAGAGTCGAAGTAGTGATTGCTAGAAAGAAGAAAGTTTTAGAGCTAGAAATAGCAAGTTAAAATAAG
GCTAGTCCGTTATCAACTTGAAAAAGTGGCACCGAGTCGGTGCTTTTTTTCCCGGTGACGCAATGGTCTA
TTGGCGTTGTTGTTTTCCATTAGGGAGCTTATAGATTATTGATTAATATGATATTGTGGAGCCACGAGTA
TCATTGATAAGATATAAATTTGGCCAAAAATGCTTTTGATTGAAATATGCAACACCATTAAGAGTGTTTT
TGTGAAAAAGGAATGCTCGTACTGCAAGCTATGGTTTCTTCTATTGTATGACATTGCCATTACTTGCTAT
CTCTATTGATTCATTTTAAGCACTTTCCTGATAAAGAATCTGTTTTATCCGGTTGATTGCTCTTATTTGT
CTGTTACTGCTCAAACCTTACACTATACTCCCAATGTTTCTATGCCACAGGTTAATCTAAAGAGGTGACC
GAAAGAAGAAAACTTTTACGTTTTGCATGGAGTAAGAATGCCAGAGTTAAGAAGTGGAGCAAGGAGATCG
AGACGCCTTGACGAGCAGCCTAACCCTCCGCTAGTTGAACAAGCAGAAAATATCGTACTTCCTCCTCAGA
CTGCAACAAGGAGAAGAGGTGGTGGCTTTGGCTTCGTTGAACAACGGAAACTCGACTTGCCTTCCGCACA
ATACATCATTTCTTCTTAGCTTTTTTTCTTCTTCTTCGTTCATACAGTTTTTTTTTGTTTATCAGCTTAC
ATTTTCTTGAACCGTAGCTTTCGTTTTCTTCTTTTTAACTTTCCATTCGGAGTTTTTGTATCTTGTTTCA
TAGTTTGTCCCAGGATTAGAATGATTAGGCATCGAACCTTCAAGAATTTGATTGAATAAAACATCTTCAT
TCTTAAGATATGAAGATAATCTTCAAAAGGCCCCTGGGAATCTGAAAGAAGAGAAGCAGGCCCATTTATA
TGGGAAAGAACAATAGTATTTCTTATATAGGCCCATTTAAGTTGAAAACAATCTTCAAAAGTCCCACATC
GCTTAGATAAGAAAACGAAGCTGAGTTTATATACAGCTAGAGTCGAAGTAGTGATTGTAGTATCAATGGA
GGTTTTAGAGCTAGAAATAGCAAGTTAAAATAAGGCTAGTCCGTTATCAACTTGAAAAAGTGGCACCGAG
TCGGTGCTTTTTTTCCCGGTGACGCCGCTGAGCTCCCGGGGCGCGCCGGAGCAATTCCGAGCAATTAAGC
GTGACAGTCCCAGTGAACCCACCGCTCCATTGATACTACCTAAACGTGATCGCAGTCCATGCAATCATAC
GCAACCGTTTCTTCTTTCTAGCAAAGGAAGTTCTCCATACACCGACGCACCAGTTGGCCTCTCCATTGAT
ACTACTACGCCATATACATAAACGAGCTGCACAAATGAAACCATTTCTTCTTTCTAGCGTGTTTGAACTG
GACCTCTAGTTTCTCTACAAAAACCACTCCATTGATACTACATAGGTTGACCTGTTGCGAAATTGCCTTG
CTTAGACCCTTTCTTCTTTCTAGCTGCAATGTTGTACTGATTTCGGTCCAGGGTAAATTCGTAATTTGCA
TTTAAACCCTAGTTAAACGCATTATAAAAAGACGAAACCCTAGAAGCTGAGAGTGAGTGAGTGAGAGAAG
AATCAGAGAAAATGCAATGGAGGACGCCAAAAACATAAAGAAAGGCCCGGCGCCATTCTATCCTCTAGAG
GATGGAACCGCTGGAGAGCAACTGCATAAGGCTATGAAGAGATACGCCCTGGTTCCTGGAACAATTGCTT
TTACAGATGCACATATCGAGGTGAACATCACGTACGCGGAATACTTCGAAATGTCCGTTCGGTTGGCAGA
AGCTATGAAACGATATGGGCTGAATACAAATCACAGAATCGTCGTATGCAGTGAAAACTCTCTTCAATTC
TTTATGCCGGTGTTGGGCGCGTTATTTATCGGAGTTGCAGTTGCGCCCGCGAACGACATTTATAATGAAC
GTGAATTGCTCAACAGTATGAACATTTCGCAGCCTACCGTAGTGTTTGTTTCCAAAAAGGGGTTGCAAAA
AATTTTGAACGTGCAAAAAAAATTACCAATAATCCAGAAAATTATTATCATGGATTCTAAAACGGATTAC
CAGGGATTTCAGTCGATGTACACGTTCGTCACATCTCATCTACCTCCCGGTTTTAATGAATACGATTTTG
TACCAGAGTCCTTTGATCGTGACAAAACAATTGCACTGATAATGAATTCCTCTGGATCTACTGGGTTACC
TAAGGGTGTGGCCCTTCCGCATAGAACTGCCTGCGTCAGATTCTCGCATGCCAGAGATCCTATTTTTGGC
AATCAAATCATTCCGGATACTGCGATTTTAAGTGTTGTTCCATTCCATCACGGTTTTGGAATGTTTACTA
CACTCGGATATTTGATATGTGGATTTCGAGTCGTCTTAATGTATAGATTTGAAGAAGAGCTGTTTTTACG
ATCCCTTCAGGATTACAAAATTCAAAGTGCGTTGCTAGTACCAACCCTATTTTCATTCTTCGCCAAAAGC
ACTCTGATTGACAAATACGATTTATCTAATTTACACGAAATTGCTTCTGGGGGCGCACCTCTTTCGAAAG
AAGTCGGGGAAGCGGTTGCAAAACGCTTCCATCTTCCAGGGATACGACAAGGATATGGGCTCACTGAGAC
TACATCAGCTATTCTGATTACACCCGAGGGGGATGATAAACCGGGCGCGGTCGGTAAAGTTGTTCCATTT
TTTGAAGCGAAGGTTGTGGATCTGGATACCGGGAAAACGCTGGGCGTTAATCAGAGAGGCGAATTATGTG
TCAGAGGACCTATGATTATGTCCGGTTATGTAAACAATCCGGAAGCGACCAACGCCTTGATTGACAAGGA
TGGATGGCTACATTCTGGAGACATAGCTTACTGGGACGAGGACGAACACTTCTTCATAGTTGACCGCTTG
AAGTCTTTAATTAAATACAAAGGATATCAGGTGGCCCCCGCTGAATTGGAATCGATATTGTTACAACACC
CCAACATCTTCGACGCGGGCGTGGCAGGTCTGCCCGACGATGACGCCGGTGAACTTCCCGCCGCCGTTGT
TGTTTTGGAGCACGGAAAGACGATGACGGAAAAAGAGATCGTGGATTACGTCGCCAGTCAAGTAACAACC
GCGAAAAAGTTGCGCGGAGGAGTTGTGTTTGTGGACGAAGTACCGAAAGGTCTTACCGGAAAACTCGACG
CAAGAAAAATCAGAGAGATCCTCATAAAGGCCAAGAAGGGCGGAAAGTCCAAATTGTAAGCTTGGACTCC
CATGTTGGCAAAGGCAACCAAACAAACAATGAATGATCCGCTCCTGCATATGGGGCGGTTTGAGTATTTC
AACTGCCATTTGGGCTGAATTGTAGACATGCTCCTGTCAGAAATTCCGTGATCTTACTCAATATTCAGTA
ATCTCGGCCAATATCCTAAATGTGCGTGGCTTTATCTGTCTTTGTATTGTTTCATCAATTCATGTAACGT
TTGCTTTTCTTATGAATTTTCAAATAAATTATCCGCTGAGCTCTCCCGGCGCGCCGGAGGTCGAGCTGCA
GGTCAACGGATCAGGATATTCTTGTTTAAGATGTTGAACTCTATGGAGGTTTGTATGAACTGATGATCTA
GGACCGGATAAGTTCCCTTCTTCATAGCGAACTTATTCAAAGAATGTTTTGTGTATCATTCTTGTTACAT
TGTTATTAATGAAAAAATATTATTGGTCATTGGACTGAACACGAGTGTTAAATATGGACCAGGCCCCAAA
TAAGATCCATTGATATATGAATTAAATAACAAGAATAAATCGAGTCACCAAACCACTTGCCTTTTTTAAC
GAGACTTGTTCACCAACTTGATACAAAAGTCATTATCCTATGCAAATCAATAATCATACAAAAATATCCA
ATAACACTAAAAAATTAAAAGAAATGGATAATTTCACAATATGTTATACGATAAAGAAGTTACTTTTCCA
AGAAATTCACTGATTTTATAAGCCCACTTGCATTAGATAAATGGCAAAAAAAAACAAAAAGGAAAAGAAA
TAAAGCACGAAGAATTCTAGAAAATACGAAATACGCTTCAATGCAGTGGGACCCACGGTTCAATTATTGC
CAATTTTCAGCTCCACCGTATATTTAAAAAATAAAACGATAATGCTAAAAAAATATAAATCGTAACGATC
GTTAAATCTCAACGGCTGGATCTTATGACGACCGTTAGAAATTGTGGTTGTCGACGAGTCAGTAATAAAC
GGCGTCAAAGTGGTTGCAGCCGGCACACACGAGTCGTGTTTATCAACTCAAAGCACAAATACTTTTCCTC
AACCTAAAAATAAGGCAATTAGCCAAAAACAACTTTGCGTGTAAACAACGCTCAATACACGTGTCATTTT
ATTATTAGCTATTGCTTCACCGCCTTAGCTTTCTCGTGACCTAGTCGTCCTCGTCTTTTCTTCTTCTTCT
TCTATAAAACAATACCCAAAGAGCTCTTCTTCTTCACAATTCAGATTTCAATTTCTCAAAATCTTAAAAA
CTTTCTCTCAATTCTCTCTACCGTGATCAAGGTAAATTTCTGTGTTCCTTATTCTCTCAAAATCTTCGAT
TTTGTTTTCGTTCGATCCCAATTTCGTATATGTTCTTTGGTTTAGATTCTGTTAATCTTAGATCGAACAC
GATTTTCTGGGTTTGATCGTTAGATATCATCTTAATTCTCGATTAGGGTTTCATAGATATCATCCGATTT
GTTCAAATAATTTGAGTTTTGTCGAATAATTACTCTTCGATTTGTGATTTCTATCTAGATCTGGTGTTAG
TTTCTAGTTTGTGCGATCGAATTTGTCGATTAATCTGAGTTTTTCTGATTAACAGGAATGGAGGTGCAGC
TGGTGGAATCTGGGGGCGGACTGGTGCAGCCCGGGGGATCTCTGCGGCTGTCCTGCGCCGCCTCTGGCTC
CATCTCTAGCGTGGATGTGATGTCCTGGTACAGGCAGGCCCCTGGCAAGCAGAGGGAACTGGTGGCCTTC
ATTACTGATAGGGGAAGAACCAATTACAAAGTGAGCGTGAAAGGCCGCTTCACTATCAGCCGGGATAATT
CTAAGAATATGGTGTATCTGCAGATGAACAGCCTGAAGCCAGAAGACACTGCCGACTATCTGTGCAGGGC
TGAGTCCCGGACTTCCTGGTCCAGCCCATCTCCTCTGGATGTGTGGGGGCGCGGCACTCAGGTGACTGTG
TCCTCCTTGGATCCAGGTGGAGGTGGAAGCGGTAGCAAAGGAGAAGAACTTTTCACTGGAGTTGTCCCAA
TTCTTGTTGAATTAGATGGTGATGTTAATGGGCACAAATTTTCTGTCCGTGGAGAGGGTGAAGGTGATGC
TACAAACGGAAAACTCACCCTTAAATTTATTTGCACTACTGGAAAACTACCTGTTCCGTGGCCAACACTT
GTCACTACTCTGACCTATGGTGTTCAATGCTTTTCCCGTTATCCGGATCACATGAAACGGCATGACTTTT
TCAAGAGTGCCATGCCCGAAGGTTATGTACAGGAACGCACTATATCTTTCAAAGATGACGGGACCTACAA
GACGCGTGCTGAAGTCAAGTTTGAAGGTGATACCCTTGTTAATCGTATCGAGTTAAAGGGTATTGATTTT
AAAGAAGATGGAAACATTCTTGGACACAAACTCGAGTACAACTTTAACTCACACAATGTATACATCACGG
CAGACAAACAAAAGAATGGAATCAAAGCTAACTTCAAAATTCGCCACAACGTTGAAGATGGTTCCGTTCA
ACTAGCAGACCATTATCAACAAAATACTCCAATTGGCGATGGCCCTGTCCTTTTACCAGACAACCATTAC
CTGTCGACACAATCTGTCCTTTCGAAAGATCCCAACGAAAAGCGTGACCACATGGTCCTTCTTGAGTTTG
TAACTGCTGCTGGGATTACACATGGCATGGATGAGCTCTACAAAGGTGGAGGTCGGACCGGTCGTACGGG
CGGTGGCGGAGGGGATGCTTTAGACGATTTTGACTTAGATATGCTTGGTTCAGACGCGTTAGACGACTTC
GACCTAGACATGTTAGGCTCAGATGCATTGGACGACTTCGATTTAGATATGTTGGGCTCCGATGCCCTAG
ATGACTTTGATCTAGATATGCTAGGTAGTGGCGGTGGCGGAGGGGCTCCAAAGAAGAAGAGAAAGGTCCG
TACGGGAGGAGGATCTCGGACCGAAGAGTACAAGCTTATCCTGAACGGTAAAACCCTGAAAGGTGAAACC
ACCACCGAAGCTGTTGACGCTGCTACCGCGGAAAAAGTTTTCAAACAGTACGCTAACGACAACGGTGTTG
ACGGTGAATGGACCTACGACGACGCTACCAAAACCTTCACGGTAACCGAAGGTGGTGGTAGCGGTGGTGG
TACTAGTCCAAAAACAAGGAGGAGGCCGCGAAGATCACAACGGAAAAGGCCGCCTACGCCATGGCCGTAA
GCTTGTTCGAGTATTATGGCATTGGGAAAACTGTTTTTCTTGTACCATTTGTTGTGCTTGTAATTTACTG
TGTTTTTTATTCGGTTTTCGCTATCGAACTGTGAAATGGAAATGGATGGAGAAGAGTTAATGAATGATAT
GGTCCTTTTGTTCATTCTCAAATTAATATTATTTGTTTTTTCTCTTATTTGTTGTGTGTTGAATTTGAAA
TTATAAGAGATATGCAAACATTTTGTTTTGAGTAAAAATGTGTCAAATCGTGGCCTCTAATGACCGAAGT
TAATATGAGGAGTAAAACACTTGTAGTTGTCGCTGAGCTCAGTG
Features (pLannotate 1.2.2; 36 found; start..end, strand, type, name):
      4..158     +  CDS            lacZα (fragment): LacZα fragment of β-galactosidase; lacZ fragment
    224..248     +  misc_feature   RB T-DNA repeat: right border repeat from nopaline C58 T-DNA
    588..989     +  CDS            Y4CG_SINFN (fragment): Protein inferred from homology: Swiss-Prot protein existence level 3. From Sinorhizobium fredii (strain NBRC 101917 / NGR234).
   1549..2178    +  CDS            pVS1 StaA: stability protein from the Pseudomonas plasmid pVS1 (Heeb et al., 2000)
   2607..3680    +  CDS            pVS1 RepA: replication protein from the Pseudomonas plasmid pVS1 (Heeb et al., 2000)
   3746..3940    +  rep_origin     pVS1 oriV: origin of replication for the Pseudomonas plasmid pVS1 (Heeb et al., 2000)
   4143..4182    +  CDS            rop (fragment): Rop protein, which maintains plasmids at low copy number; rop
   4284..4424    +  misc_feature   bom: basis of mobility region from pBR322
   4610..5198    -  rep_origin     ori: high-copy-number ColE1/pMB1/pBR322/pUC origin of replication
   5285..6079    -  CDS            KanR: aminoglycoside phosphotransferase; aphA-3; confers resistance to kanamycin
   6504..6528    +  misc_feature   LB T-DNA repeat: left border repeat from nopaline C58 T-DNA
   6606..6780    -  polyA_signal   CaMV poly(A) signal: cauliflower mosaic virus polyadenylation signal
   6837..7629    -  CDS            NeoR/KanR (fragment): aminoglycoside phosphotransferase from Tn5; aph(3')-II (or nptII); confers resistance to neomycin, kanamycin, and G418 (Geneticin®)
   7697..8373    -  promoter       CaMV 35S promoter (enhanced): cauliflower mosaic virus 35S promoter with a duplicated enhancer region
   8463..8551    +  CDS            lacI (fragment): lac repressor; lacI; The lac repressor binds to the lac operator to inhibit transcription in E. coli. This inhibition can be relieved by adding lactose or isopropyl-β-D-thiogalactopyranoside (IPTG).
   8564..8585    +  protein_bind   CAP binding site: CAP binding activates transcription in the presence of cAMP. E. coli catabolite activator protein
   8600..8630    +  promoter       lac promoter: promoter for the E. coli lac operon
   8634..8656    +  protein_bind   lac operator (fragment): The lac repressor binds to the lac operator to inhibit transcription in E. coli. This inhibition can be relieved by adding lactose or isopropyl-β-D-thiogalactopyranoside (IPTG). lac repressor encoded by lacI
   8687..8712    +  misc_feature   MCS (fragment): pUC18/19 multiple cloning site
  10059..14162   +  CDS            Cas9: Cas9 (Csn1) endonuclease from the Streptococcus pyogenes Type II CRISPR/Cas system generates RNA-guided double strand breaks in DNA
  14355..14399   +  CDS            gp41 peptide: antigenic peptide corresponding to amino acids 655 to 669 of the HIV envelope protein gp41 (Lutje Hulsik et al., 2013) recognized by the 2H10 single-chain llama nanobody
  14841..14879   +  CDS            gp41 peptide (fragment): antigenic peptide corresponding to amino acids 655 to 669 of the HIV envelope protein gp41 (Lutje Hulsik et al., 2013) recognized by the 2H10 single-chain llama nanobody
  14904..14939   +  CDS            gp41 peptide (fragment): antigenic peptide corresponding to amino acids 655 to 669 of the HIV envelope protein gp41 (Lutje Hulsik et al., 2013) recognized by the 2H10 single-chain llama nanobody
  14958..14999   +  CDS            gp41 peptide (fragment): antigenic peptide corresponding to amino acids 655 to 669 of the HIV envelope protein gp41 (Lutje Hulsik et al., 2013) recognized by the 2H10 single-chain llama nanobody
  15135..15173   +  CDS            gp41 peptide (fragment): antigenic peptide corresponding to amino acids 655 to 669 of the HIV envelope protein gp41 (Lutje Hulsik et al., 2013) recognized by the 2H10 single-chain llama nanobody
  15820..16068   +  terminator     HSP terminator: efficient transcription terminator from the Arabidopsis thaliana heat shock protein 18.2 gene (Nagaya et al., 2010)
  16558..16633   +  misc_RNA       gRNA scaffold: guide RNA scaffold for the Streptococcus pyogenes CRISPR/Cas9 system
  17642..17717   +  misc_RNA       gRNA scaffold: guide RNA scaffold for the Streptococcus pyogenes CRISPR/Cas9 system
  18217..19866   +  CDS            LUCI_PHOPY: Experimental evidence at protein level: Swiss-Prot protein existence level 1. Produces green light with a wavelength of 562 nm. From Photinus pyralis (Common eastern firefly) (Lampyris pyralis).
  19871..20123   +  terminator     MAS terminator: mannopine synthase terminator
  21481..21846   +  CDS            HVM20_MOUSE: Experimental evidence at protein level: Swiss-Prot protein existence level 1. From Mus musculus (Mouse).
  21874..22584   +  CDS            Superfolder GFP: Superfolder GFP is a basic (constitutively fluorescent) green fluorescent protein published in 2005, derived from Aequorea victoria. It is reported to be a very rapidly-maturing weak dimer.
  22633..22655   +  CDS            VP48 (fragment): 3 tandem repeats of the minimal activation domain of herpes simplex virus VP16 (Cheng et al., 2013)
  22849..23010   +  CDS            GB1: B1 domain of Streptococcal protein G effective as a solubilizing fusion partner (Cheng and Patel, 2004)
  23038..23088   +  CDS            Rex NLS: nuclear localization signal from the human T-cell leukemia virus type 1 (HTLV-1) Rex protein
  23105..23410   +  terminator     E9 terminator (fragment): terminator and polyadenylation signal from the pea rbcS-E9 gene
