[The description below was written by a language model from this plasmid's Addgene catalogue record and pLannotate feature annotations shown in this document.]
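Description:
pMT1-24X-gRNA1-2(AtUBI10)-MTAP-LUC is a large (about 23.4 kb) binary T-DNA vector built on the pTRANS_220d backbone by Golden Gate assembly, designed for Agrobacterium-mediated delivery of a complete MoonTag programmable transcriptional activator and its reporter into plants. Outside the T-DNA borders it carries a ColE1/pBR322-type origin with a bom site for propagation in E. coli, the pVS1 oriV with RepA and StaA for replication and stable maintenance in Agrobacterium, and a bacterial kanamycin resistance gene (aphA-3). Between the nopaline-type left and right border repeats, an nptII cassette driven by an enhanced CaMV 35S promoter and ended by the CaMV poly(A) signal provides kanamycin selection in plants. Remnants of a lac promoter/lacZα cloning region are also annotated.

The payload has four units. A nuclease-dead S. pyogenes Cas9 fused to 24 copies of the HIV gp41 peptide is expressed from the Arabidopsis Ubi10 promoter and terminated by the HSP18.2 terminator; the annotation software detected only a handful of the repeats and labels the protein simply as Cas9. A second Ubi10-driven unit encodes the llama-derived anti-gp41 nanobody fused to superfolder GFP, the VP64 activation domain, the GB1 solubility domain and a Rex nuclear localization signal, ending in the pea rbcS-E9 terminator. The nanobody appears in the table only as an immunoglobulin heavy-chain variable-region homology hit. Two guide RNAs, each with an S. pyogenes scaffold and listed as under Arabidopsis U6 promoters, direct dCas9 to the synthetic MTAP1 promoter. There the peptide array recruits many activator copies to switch on firefly luciferase, which is followed by the MAS terminator. The construct thus serves as a self-contained luminescence assay for measuring MoonTag-mediated gene activation in plant cells.
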