Addgene plasmid #234372: pMT1-24X-gRNA1-2(AtUBI10)-MTAP-LUC
Purpose: T-DNA vector for expression of the two protein components of the MoonTag system under the control of the Arabidopsis Ubi10 promoter; Luciferase under control of transactivated promoter by two gRNAs
Depositing lab: Michael Smanski. Depositing organization: University of Minnesota. Publication: Efficient gene activation in plants by the MoonTag programmable transcriptional activator. Casas-Mollano JA, Zinselmeier MH, Sychla A, Smanski MJ. Nucleic Acids Res. 2023 Jul 21;51(13):7083-7093. doi: 10.1093/nar/gkad458. PubMed 37254802.
Backbone
  Vector backbone: pTRANS_220d
  Vector type: Plant Expression, Synthetic Biology
  Selectable markers: Kanamycin for plant selection
Growth in bacteria
  Bacterial resistance: Kanamycin, 50 μg/mL
  Growth temperature: 37°C
  Growth strain: DH5alpha
  Copy number: Unknown
Gene/Insert 1
  Gene/Insert name: NbGP41-sfGFP-VP64-GB1 (alt name: NbGP41-sfGFP-VP64)
  Species: Synthetic; Lama glama, herpes simplex virus
  Promoter: Arabidopsis Ubi10
  Tag / fusion protein: sfGFP; GB1
  Cloning method: Golden Gate
  Sequencing primers: 5′ none
Gene/Insert 2
  Gene/Insert name: Luciferase
  Promoter: MTAP1 (synthetic)
  Cloning method: Golden Gate
  Sequencing primers: 5′ none
Gene/Insert 3
  Gene/Insert name: dCas9-24XGP41
  Promoter: Arabidopsis Ubi10
  Tag / fusion protein: GP41
  Cloning method: Golden Gate
  Sequencing primers: 5′ none
Gene/Insert 4
  Gene/Insert name: gRNA 1-1 and gRNA 1-2
  Species: Synthetic
  Promoter: Arabidopsis U6
  Cloning method: Golden Gate
  Sequencing primers: 5′ none
Terms and licenses: Academic/Nonprofit Terms; Industry Terms: Not Available to Industry
How to cite: pMT1-24X-gRNA1-2(AtUBI10)-MTAP-LUC was a gift from Michael Smanski (Addgene plasmid # 234372 ; http://n2t.net/addgene:234372 ; RRID:Addgene_234372)
